Addgene plasmid #70498: R777-E214 Hs.RAF1-nostop
Purpose: Gateway ORF clone of human RAF1 [NM_002880.3] without stop codon (for C-terminal fusions)
Depositing lab: Dominic Esposito. Depositing organization: National Cancer Institute (NCI).
Backbone
  Vector backbone: pDonor-255
  Backbone size w/o insert (bp): 2693
  Vector type: Gateway Entry Clone
Growth in bacteria
  Bacterial resistance: Spectinomycin, 50 μg/mL
  Growth temperature: 37°C
  Growth strain: DH10B
  Copy number: High Copy
Gene/Insert
  Gene/Insert name: RAF1 (alt name: NM_002880.3)
  Species: H. sapiens (human)
  Insert size (bp): 1944
  Entrez Gene: RAF1 (a.k.a. CMD1NN, CRAF, NS5, Raf-1, c-Raf)
  Cloning method: Gateway Cloning
  Sequencing primers: 5′ M13F 23-mer (5'-CCCAGTCACGACGTTGTAAAACG); 3′ attLR 23-mer (5'-TAACATCAGAGATTTTGAGACAC)
Terms and licenses: Academic/Nonprofit Terms; Industry Terms: Not Available to Industry
How to cite: R777-E214 Hs.RAF1-nostop was a gift from Dominic Esposito (Addgene plasmid # 70498 ; http://n2t.net/addgene:70498 ; RRID:Addgene_70498)
