[The description below was written by a language model from this plasmid's Addgene catalogue record and pLannotate feature annotations shown in this document.]
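Description:
R777-E214 Hs.RAF1-nostop is a Gateway entry clone built on the pDonor-255 backbone (about 2.7 kb without insert; 4,637 nt in total) that carries the human RAF1 open reading frame, corresponding to the NM_002880.3 reference transcript. It is a bacterial propagation plasmid rather than an expression vector. It replicates in E. coli from a high-copy ColE1/pUC-type origin and is selected with spectinomycin through the aadA (SmR) aminoglycoside adenylyltransferase gene. That gene sits downstream of a fragment of the class 1 integron Pc promoter and a short remnant of a gentamicin resistance gene. Small lacZα and lacI fragments are backbone remnants, and rrnB T1 and T2 terminators are also annotated in the backbone. No promoter for expressing the insert is annotated.

The 1,944 bp RAF1 coding sequence encodes the c-Raf serine/threonine kinase, which links membrane-associated Ras GTPases to the MAPK/ERK cascade. It is flanked by attL recombination sites, which the automated annotation labels as attL3 upstream and a fragment of attL2 downstream. The record does not otherwise name the sites. These sites let LR Clonase transfer the ORF directionally into a compatible Gateway destination vector, which then supplies the promoter, tags and host-specific elements. The native stop codon has been omitted, so the ORF can read through the downstream recombination site into a tag or reporter provided by the destination vector. This makes the clone suited to building C-terminal RAF1 fusions for expression or signalling studies.
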