Features (pLannotate 1.2.2; 11 found; start..end, strand, type, name):
     18..54      -  CDS            lacZα (fragment): LacZα fragment of β-galactosidase; lacZ fragment
     85..180     +  protein_bind   attL3: mutant version of attL; recombination site for the Gateway® LR reaction LR Clonase™
    186..2129    +  CDS            RAF1: RAF1_HUMAN - Also known as RAF. Experimental evidence at protein level: Swiss-Prot protein existence level 1. Serine/threonine-protein kinase that acts as a regulatory link between the membrane-associated Ras GTPases and the MAPK/ERK cascade, and this critical regulatory link functions as a switch determining cell fate decisions including proliferation, differentiation, apoptosis, survival and oncogenic transformation. RAF1 activation initiates a mitogen-activated protein kinase (MAPK) cascade that comprises a sequential phosphorylation of the dual-specific MAPK kinases (MAP2K1/MEK1 and MAP2K2
   2134..2227    -  protein_bind   attL2 (fragment): mutant version of attL; recombination site for the Gateway® LR reaction LR Clonase™
   2342..2365    +  promoter       Pc promoter (fragment): intI1 (promoter lies within the coding sequence); class 1 integron promoter
   2541..2597    +  CDS            GmR (fragment): gentamycin acetyltransferase; aacC1; confers resistance to gentamycin
   2604..3395    +  CDS            SmR: aminoglycoside adenylyltransferase (Murphy, 1985); aadA; confers resistance to spectinomycin and streptomycin
   3488..4076    +  rep_origin     ori: high-copy-number ColE1/pMB1/pBR322/pUC origin of replication
   4259..4351    +  CDS            lacI (fragment): lac repressor; lacI; The lac repressor binds to the lac operator to inhibit transcription in E. coli. This inhibition can be relieved by adding lactose or isopropyl-β-D-thiogalactopyranoside (IPTG).
   4406..4433    -  terminator     rrnB T2 terminator: transcription terminator T2 from the E. coli rrnB gene
   4565..4608    +  terminator     rrnB T1 terminator: Escherichia coli rrnB; transcription terminator T1 from the E. coli rrnB gene
>Addgene plasmid #70498 | R777-E214 Hs.RAF1-nostop | depositor full sequence | sequence record 125947 | Full Sequence
TTAACGCTAGCATGGATGTTTTCCCAGTCACGACGTTGTAAAACGACGGCCAGTCTTAAAATTCGAGCTC
GGTCCGAGGATCCGAAATAATGATTTTATTTTGACTGATAGTGACCTGTTCGTTGCAACAAATTGATAAG
CAATGCTTTTTTATAATGCCAACTTTGTACAAAAAAGTTGGCACCATGGAGCACATACAGGGAGCTTGGA
AGACGATCAGCAATGGTTTTGGATTCAAAGATGCCGTGTTTGATGGCTCCAGCTGCATCTCTCCTACAAT
AGTTCAGCAGTTTGGCTATCAGCGCCGGGCATCAGATGATGGCAAACTCACAGATCCTTCTAAGACAAGC
AACACTATCCGTGTTTTCTTGCCGAACAAGCAAAGAACAGTGGTCAATGTGCGAAATGGAATGAGCTTGC
ATGACTGCCTTATGAAAGCACTCAAGGTGAGGGGCCTGCAACCAGAGTGCTGTGCAGTGTTCAGACTTCT
CCACGAACACAAAGGTAAAAAAGCACGCTTAGATTGGAATACTGATGCTGCGTCTTTGATTGGAGAAGAA
CTTCAAGTAGATTTCCTGGATCATGTTCCCCTCACAACACACAACTTTGCTCGGAAGACGTTCCTGAAGC
TTGCCTTCTGTGACATCTGTCAGAAATTCCTGCTCAATGGATTTCGATGTCAGACTTGTGGCTACAAATT
TCATGAGCACTGTAGCACCAAAGTACCTACTATGTGTGTGGACTGGAGTAACATCAGACAACTCTTATTG
TTTCCAAATTCCACTATTGGTGATAGTGGAGTCCCAGCACTACCTTCTTTGACTATGCGTCGTATGCGAG
AGTCTGTTTCCAGGATGCCTGTTAGTTCTCAGCACAGATATTCTACACCTCACGCCTTCACCTTTAACAC
CTCCAGTCCCTCATCTGAAGGTTCCCTCTCCCAGAGGCAGAGGTCGACATCCACACCTAATGTCCACATG
GTCAGCACCACCCTGCCTGTGGACAGCAGGATGATTGAGGATGCAATTCGAAGTCACAGCGAATCAGCCT
CACCTTCAGCCCTGTCCAGTAGCCCCAACAATCTGAGCCCAACAGGCTGGTCACAGCCGAAAACCCCCGT
GCCAGCACAAAGAGAGCGGGCACCAGTATCTGGGACCCAGGAGAAAAACAAAATTAGGCCTCGTGGACAG
AGAGATTCAAGCTATTATTGGGAAATAGAAGCCAGTGAAGTGATGCTGTCCACTCGGATTGGGTCAGGCT
CTTTTGGAACTGTTTATAAGGGTAAATGGCACGGAGATGTTGCAGTAAAGATCCTAAAGGTTGTCGACCC
AACCCCAGAGCAATTCCAGGCCTTCAGGAATGAGGTGGCTGTTCTGCGCAAAACACGGCATGTGAACATT
CTGCTTTTCATGGGGTACATGACAAAGGACAACCTGGCAATTGTGACCCAGTGGTGCGAGGGCAGCAGCC
TCTACAAACACCTGCATGTCCAGGAGACCAAGTTTCAGATGTTCCAGCTAATTGACATTGCCCGGCAGAC
GGCTCAGGGAATGGACTATTTGCATGCAAAGAACATCATCCATAGAGACATGAAATCCAACAATATATTT
CTCCATGAAGGCTTAACAGTGAAAATTGGAGATTTTGGTTTGGCAACAGTAAAGTCACGCTGGAGTGGTT
CTCAGCAGGTTGAACAACCTACTGGCTCTGTCCTCTGGATGGCCCCAGAGGTGATCCGAATGCAGGATAA
CAACCCATTCAGTTTCCAGTCGGATGTCTACTCCTATGGCATCGTATTGTATGAACTGATGACGGGGGAG
CTTCCTTATTCTCACATCAACAACCGAGATCAGATCATCTTCATGGTGGGCCGAGGATATGCCTCCCCAG
ATCTTAGTAAGCTATATAAGAACTGCCCCAAAGCAATGAAGAGGCTGGTAGCTGACTGTGTGAAGAAAGT
AAAGGAAGAGAGGCCTCTTTTTCCCCAGATCCTGTCTTCCATTGAGCTGCTCCAACACTCTCTACCGAAG
ATCAACCGGAGCGCTTCCGAGCCATCCTTGCATCGGGCAGCCCACACTGAGGATATCAATGCTTGCACGC
TGACCACGTCCCCGAGGCTGCCTGTCTTCTCAACTTTCTTGTACAAAGTTGGCATTATAGGAAAGCATTG
CTTATCAATTTGTTGCAACGAACAGGTCACTATCAGTCAAAATAAAATCATTATTTGCATGCAAGCTTAG
ATCCTCTAGACCAGCCAGGACAGAAATGCCTCGACTTCGCTGCTACCCAAGGTTGCCGGGTGACGCACAC
CGTGGAAACGGATGAAGGCACGAACCCAGTGGACATAAGCCTGTTCGGTTCGTAAGCTGTAATGCAAGTA
GCGTATGCGCTCACGCAACTGGTCCAGAACCTTGACCGAACGCAGCGGTGGTAACGGCGCAGTGGCGGTT
TTCATGGCTTGTTATGACTGTTTTTTTGGGGTACAGTCTATGCCTCGGGCATCCAAGCAGCAAGCGCGTT
ACGCCGTGGGTCGATGTTTGATGTTATGGAGCAGCAACGATGTTACGCAGCAGGGCAGTCGCCCTAAAAC
AAAGTTAAACATTATGAGGGAAGCGGTGATCGCCGAAGTATCGACTCAACTATCAGAGGTAGTTGGCGTC
ATCGAGCGCCATCTCGAACCGACGTTGCTGGCCGTACATTTGTACGGCTCCGCAGTGGATGGCGGCCTGA
AGCCACACAGTGATATTGATTTGCTGGTTACGGTGACCGTAAGGCTTGATGAAACAACGCGGCGAGCTTT
GATCAACGACCTTTTGGAAACTTCGGCTTCCCCTGGAGAGAGCGAGATTCTCCGCGCTGTAGAAGTCACC
ATTGTTGTGCACGACGACATCATTCCGTGGCGTTATCCAGCTAAGCGCGAACTGCAATTTGGAGAATGGC
AGCGCAATGACATTCTTGCAGGTATCTTCGAGCCAGCCACGATCGACATTGATCTGGCTATCTTGCTGAC
AAAAGCAAGAGAACATAGCGTTGCCTTGGTAGGTCCAGCGGCGGAGGAACTCTTTGATCCGGTTCCTGAA
CAGGATCTATTTGAGGCGCTAAATGAAACCTTAACGCTATGGAACTCGCCGCCCGACTGGGCTGGCGATG
AGCGAAATGTAGTGCTTACGTTGTCCCGCATTTGGTACAGCGCAGTAACCGGCAAAATCGCGCCGAAGGA
TGTCGCTGCCGACTGGGCAATGGAGCGCCTGCCGGCCCAGTATCAGCCCGTCATACTTGAAGCTAGACAG
GCTTATCTTGGACAAGAAGAAGATCGCTTGGCCTCGCGCGCAGATCAGTTGGAAGAATTTGTCCACTACG
TGAAAGGCGAGATCACCAAGGTAGTCGGCAAATAACCCTCGAGCCACCCATGACCAAAATCCCTTAACGT
GAGTTACGCGTCGTTCCACTGAGCGTCAGACCCCGTAGAAAAGATCAAAGGATCTTCTTGAGATCCTTTT
TTTCTGCGCGTAATCTGCTGCTTGCAAACAAAAAAACCACCGCTACCAGCGGTGGTTTGTTTGCCGGATC
AAGAGCTACCAACTCTTTTTCCGAAGGTAACTGGCTTCAGCAGAGCGCAGATACCAAATACTGTCCTTCT
AGTGTAGCCGTAGTTAGGCCACCACTTCAAGAACTCTGTAGCACCGCCTACATACCTCGCTCTGCTAATC
CTGTTACCAGTGGCTGCTGCCAGTGGCGATAAGTCGTGTCTTACCGGGTTGGACTCAAGACGATAGTTAC
CGGATAAGGCGCAGCGGTCGGGCTGAACGGGGGGTTCGTGCACACAGCCCAGCTTGGAGCGAACGACCTA
CACCGAACTGAGATACCTACAGCGTGAGCATTGAGAAAGCGCCACGCTTCCCGAAGGGAGAAAGGCGGAC
AGGTATCCGGTAAGCGGCAGGGTCGGAACAGGAGAGCGCACGAGGGAGCTTCCAGGGGGAAACGCCTGGT
ATCTTTATAGTCCTGTCGGGTTTCGCCACCTCTGACTTGAGCGTCGATTTTTGTGATGCTCGTCAGGGGG
GCGGAGCCTATGGAAAAACGCCAGCAACGCGGCCTTTTTACGGTTCCTGGCCTTTTGCTGGCCTTTTGCT
CACATGTTCTTTCCTGCGTTATCCCCTGATTCTGTGGATAACCGTATTACCGCCTTTGAGTGAGCTGATA
CCGCTCGCCGCAGCCGAACGACCGAGCGCAGCGAGTCAGTGAGCGAGGAAGCGGAAGAGCGCCCAATACG
CAAACCGCCTCTCCCCGCGCGTTGGCCGATTCATTAATGCAGCTGGCACGACAGGTTTCCCGACTGGAAA
GCGGGCAGTGAGCGCAACGCAATTAATACGCGTACCGCTAGCCAGGAAGAGTTTGTAGAAACGCAAAAAG
GCCATCCGTCAGGATGGCCTTCTGCTTAGTTTGATGCCTGGCAGTTTATGGCGGGCGTCCTGCCCGCCAC
CCTCCGGGCCGTTGCTTCACAACGTTCAAATCCGCTCCCGGCGGATTTGTCCTACTCAGGAGAGCGTTCA
CCGACAAACAACAGATAAAACGAAAGGCCCAGTCTTCCGACTGAGCCTTTCGTTTTATTTGATGCCTGGC
AGTTCCCTACTCTCGCG
