>Addgene plasmid #70498 | R777-E214 Hs.RAF1-nostop | addgene partial sequence | sequence record 130487 | pCR8_R1 5'-cgaaccgaacaggcttatgt-3'
CGGTGTGCGTCACCCGGCAACCTTGGGTAGCAGCGAAGTCGAGGCATTTCTGTCCTGGCTGGTCTAGAGG
ATCTAAGCTTGCATGCAAATAATGATTTTATTTTGACTGATAGTGACCTGTTCGTTGCAACAAATTGATA
AGCAATGCTTTCCTATAATGCCAACTTTGTACAAGAAAGTTGAGAAGACAGGCAGCCTCGGGGACGTGGT
CAGCGTGCAAGCATTGATATCCTCAGTGTGGGCTGCCCGATGCAAGGATGGCTCGGAAGCGCTCCGGTTG
ATCTTCGGTAGAGAGTGTTGGAGCAGCTCAATGGAAGACAGGATCTGGGGAAAAAGAGGCCTCTCTTCCT
TTACTTTCTTCACACAGTCAGCTACCAGCCTCTTCATTGCTTTGGGGCAGTTCTTATATAGCTTACTAAG
ATCTGGGGAGGCATATCCTCGGCCCACCATGAAGATGATCTGATCTCGGTTGTTGATGTGAGAATAAGGA
AGCTCCCCCGTCATCAGTTCATACAATACGATGCCATAGGAGTAGACATCCGACTGGAAACTGAATGGGT
TGTTATCCTGCATTCGGATCACCTCTGGGGCCATCCAGAGGACAGAGCCAGTAGGTTGTTCAACCTGCTG
AGAACCACTCCAGCGTGACTTTACTGTTGCCAAACCAAAATCTCCAATTTTCACTGTTAAGCCTTCATGG
AGAAATATATTGTTGGATTTCATGTCTCTATGGATGATGTTCTTTGCATGCAAATAGTCCATTCCCTGAG
CCGTCTGCCGGGCAATGTCAATTAGCTGGAACATCTGAAACTTGGTCTCCTGGACATGCAGGTGTTTGTA
GAGGCTGCTGCCCTCGCACCACTGGGTCACAATTGCCAGGTTGTCCTTTGTCATGTACCCCATGAAAAGC
AGAATGTTCACATGCCGTGTTTTGCGCAGAACAGCCACCTCATTCCTGA
